>Addgene plasmid #23944 | pDONR223-JAK3 | addgene full sequence | sequence record 335008 | Addgene NGS Result
TGGCACGACAGGTTTCCCGACTGGAAAGCGGGCAGTGAGCGCAACGCAATTAATACGCGTACCGCTAGCC
AGGAAGAGTTTGTAGAAACGCAAAAAGGCCATCCGTCAGGATGGCCTTCTGCTTAGTTTGATGCCTGGCA
GTTTATGGCGGGCGTCCTGCCCGCCACCCTCCGGGCCGTTGCTTCACAACGTTCAAATCCGCTCCCGGCG
GATTTGTCCTACTCAGGAGAGCGTTCACCGACAAACAACAGATAAAACGAAAGGCCCAGTCTTCCGACTG
AGCCTTTCGTTTTATTTGATGCCTGGCAGTTCCCTACTCTCGCGTTAACGCTAGCATGGATGTTTTCCCA
GTCACGACGTTGTAAAACGACGGCCAGTCTTAAGCTCGGGCCCCAAATAATGATTTTATTTTGACTGATA
GTGACCTGTTCGTTGCAACAAATTGATGAGCAATGCTTTTTTATAATGCCAACTTTGTACAAAAAAGTTG
GCACCATGGCACCTCCAAGTGAAGAGACGCCCCTGATCCCTCAGCGTTCATGCAGCCTCTTGTCCACGGA
GGCTGGTGCCCTGCATGTGCTGCTGCCCGCTCGGGGCCCCGGGCCCCCCCAGCGCCTATCTTTCTCCTTT
GGGGACCACTTGGCTGAGGACCTGTGCGTGCAGGCTGCCAAGGCCAGCGGCATCCTGCCTGTGTACCACT
CCCTCTTTGCTCTGGCCACGGAGGACCTGTCCTGCTGGTTCCCCCCGAGCCACATCTTCTCCGTGGAGGA
TGCCAGCACCCAAGTCCTGCTGTACAGGATTCGCTTTTACTTCCCCAATTGGTTTGGGCTGGAGAAGTGC
CACCGCTTCGGGCTACGCAAGGATTTGGCCAGTGCTATCCTTGACCTGCCAGTCCTGGAGCACCTCTTTG
CCCAGCACCGCAGTGACCTGGTGAGTGGGCGCCTCCCCGTGGGCCTCAGTCTCAAGGAGCAGGGTGAGTG
TCTCAGCCTGGCCGTGTTGGACCTGGCCCGGATGGCGCGAGAGCAGGCCCAGCGGCCGGGAGAGCTGCTG
AAGACTGTCAGCTACAAGGCCTGCCTACCCCCAAGCCTGCGCGACCTGATCCAGGGCCTGAGCTTCGTGA
CGCGGAGGCGTATTCGGAGGACGGTGCGCAGAGCCCTGCGCCGCGTGGCCGCCTGCCAGGCAGACCGGCA
CTCGCTCATGGCCAAGTACATCATGGACCTGGAGCGGCTGGATCCAGCCGGGGCCGCCGAGACCTTCCAC
GTGGGCCTCCCTGGGGCCCTTGGTGGCCACGACGGGCTGGGGCTGCTCCGCGTGGCTGGTGACGGCGGCA
TCGCCTGGACCCAGGGAGAACAGGAGGTCCTCCAGCCCTTCTGCGACTTTCCAGAAATCGTAGACATTAG
CATCAAGCAGGCCCCGCGCGTTGGCCCGGCCGGAGAGCACCGCCTGGTCACTGTTACCAGGACAGACAAC
CAGATTTTAGAGGCCGAGTTCCCAGGGCTGCCCGAGGCTCTGTCGTTCGTGGCGCTCGTGGACGGCTACT
TCCGGCTGACCACGGACTCCCAGCACTTCTTCTGCAAGGAGGTGGCACCGCCGAGGCTGCTGGAGGAAGT
GGCCGAGCAGTGCCACGGCCCCATCACTCTGGACTTTGCCATCAACAAGCTCAAGACTGGGGGCTCACGT
CCTGGCTCCTATGTTCTCCGCCGCAGCCCCCAGGACTTTGACAGCTTCCTCCTCACTGTCTGTGTCCAGA
ACCCCCTTGGTCCTGATTATAAGGGCTGCCTCATCCGGCGCAGCCCCACAGGAACCTTCCTTCTGGTTGG
CCTCAGCCGACCCCACAGCAGTCTTCGAGAGCTCCTGGCAACCTGCTGGGATGGGGGGCTGCACGTAGAT
GGGGTGGCAGTGACCCTCACTTCCTGCTGTATCCCCAGACCCAAAGAAAAGTCCAACCTGATCGTGGTCC
AGAGAGGTCACAGCCCACCCACATCATCCTTGGTTCAGCCCCAATCCCAATACCAGCTGAGTCAGATGAC
ATTTCACAAGATCCCTGCTGACAGCCTGGAGTGGCATGAGAACCTGGGCCATGGGTCCTTCACCAAGATT
TACCGGGGCTGTCGCCATGAGGTGGTGGATGGGGAGGCCCGAAAGACAGAGGTGCTGCTGAAGGTCATGG
ATGCCAAGCACAAGAACTGCATGGAGTCATTCCTGGAAGCAGCGAGCTTGATGAGCCAAGTGTCGTACCG
GCATCTCGTGCTGCTCCACGGCGTGTGCATGGCTGGAGACAGCACCATGGTGCAGGAATTTGTACACCTG
GGGGCCATAGACATGTATCTGCGAAAACGTGGCCACCTGGTGCCAGCCAGCTGGAAGCTGCAGGTGGTCA
AACAGCTGGCCTACGCCCTCAACTATCTGGAGGACAAAGGCCTGCCCCATGGCAATGTCTCTGCCCGGAA
GGTGCTCCTGGCTCGGGAGGGGGCTGATGGGAGCCCGCCCTTCATCAAGCTGAGTGACCCTGGGGTCAGC
CCCGCTGTGTTAAGCCTGGAGATGCTCACCGACAGGATCCCCTGGGTGGCCCCCGAGTGTCTCCGGGAGG
CGCAGACACTTAGCTTGGAAGCTGACAAGTGGGGCTTCGGCGCCACGGTCTGGGAAGTGTTTAGTGGCGT
CACCATGCCCATCAGTGCCCTGGATCCTGCTAAGAAACTCCAATTTTATGAGGACCGGCAGCAGCTGCCG
GCCCCCAAGTGGACAGAGCTGGCCCTGCTGATTCAACAGTGCATGGCCTATGAGCCGGTCCAGAGGCCCT
CCTTCCGAGCCGTCATTCGTGACCTCAATAGCCTCATCTCTTCAGACTATGAGCTCCTCTCAGACCCCAC
ACCTGGTGCCCTGGCACCTCGTGATGGGCTGTGGAATGGTGCCCAGCTCTATGCCTGCCAAGACCCCACG
ATCTTCGAGGAGAGACACCTCAAGTACATCTCACAGCTGGGCAAGGGCAACTTTGGCAGCGTGGAGCTGT
GCCGCTATGACCCGCTAGGCGACAATACAGGTGCCCTGGTGGCCGTGAAACAGCTGCAGCACAGCGGGCC
AGACCAGCAGAGGGACTTTCAGCGGGAGATTCAGATCCTCAAAGCACTGCACAGTGATTTCATTGTCAAG
TATCGTGGTGTCAGCTATGGCCCGGGCCGCCAGAGCCTGCGGCTGGTCATGGAGTACCTGCCCAGCGGCT
GCTTGCGCGACTTCCTGCAGCGGCACCGCGCGCGCCTCGATGCCAGCCGCCTCCTTCTCTATTCCTCGCA
GATCTGCAAGGGCATGGAGTACCTGGGCTCCCGCCGCTGCGTGCACCGCGACCTGGCCGCCCGAAACATC
CTCGTGGAGAGCGAGGCACACGTCAAGATCGCTGACTTCGGCCTAGCTAAGCTGCTGCCGCTTGACAAAG
ACTACTACGTGGTCCGCGAGCCAGGCCAGAGCCCCATTTTCTGGTATGCCCCCGAATCCCTCTCGGACAA
CATCTTCTCTCGCCAGTCAGACGTCTGGAGCTTCGGGGTCGTCCTGTACGAGCTCTTCACCTACTGCGAC
AAAAGCTGCAGCCCCTCGGCCGAGTTCCTGCGGATGATGGGATGTGAGCGGGATGTCCCCGCCCTCTGCC
GCCTCTTGGAACTGCTGGAGGAGGGCCAGAGGCTGCCGGCGCCTCCTGCCTGCCCTGCTGAGGTTCACGA
GCTCATGAAGCTGTGCTGGGCCCCTAGCCCACAGGACCGGCCATCATTCAGCGCCCTGGGCCCCCAGCTG
GACATGCTGTGGAGCGGAAGCCGGGGGTGTGAGACTCATGCCTTCACTGCTCACCCAGAGGGCAAACACC
ACTCCCTGTCCTTTTCATAGCCAACTTTCTTGTACAAAGTTGGCATTATAAGAAAGCATTGCTTATCAAT
TTGTTGCAACGAACAGGTCACTATCAGTCAAAATAAAATCATTATTTGCCATCCAGCTGATATCCCCTAT
AGTGAGTCGTATTACATGGTCATAGCTGTTTCCTGGCAGCTCTGGCCCGTGTCTCAAAATCTCTGATGTT
ACATTGCACAAGATAAAAATATATCATCATGCCTCCTCTAGACCAGCCAGGACAGAAATGCCTCGACTTC
GCTGCTACCCAAGGTTGCCGGGTGACGCACACCGTGGAAACGGATGAAGGCACGAACCCAGTGGACATAA
GCCTGTTCGGTTCGTAAGCTGTAATGCAAGTAGCGTATGCGCTCACGCAACTGGTCCAGAACCTTGACCG
AACGCAGCGGTGGTAACGGCGCAGTGGCGGTTTTCATGGCTTGTTATGACTGTTTTTTTGGGGTACAGTC
TATGCCTCGGGCATCCAAGCAGCAAGCGCGTTACGCCGTGGGTCGATGTTTGATGTTATGGAGCAGCAAC
GATGTTACGCAGCAGGGCAGTCGCCCTAAAACAAAGTTAAACATTATGAGGGAAGCGGTGATCGCCGAAG
TATCGACTCAACTATCAGAGGTAGTTGGCGTCATCGAGCGCCATCTCGAACCGACGTTGCTGGCCGTACA
TTTGTACGGCTCCGCAGTGGATGGCGGCCTGAAGCCACACAGTGATATTGATTTGCTGGTTACGGTGACC
GTAAGGCTTGATGAAACAACGCGGCGAGCTTTGATCAACGACCTTTTGGAAACTTCGGCTTCCCCTGGAG
AGAGCGAGATTCTCCGCGCTGTAGAAGTCACCATTGTTGTGCACGACGACATCATTCCGTGGCGTTATCC
AGCTAAGCGCGAACTGCAATTTGGAGAATGGCAGCGCAATGACATTCTTGCAGGTATCTTCGAGCCAGCC
ACGATCGACATTGATCTGGCTATCTTGCTGACAAAAGCAAGAGAACATAGCGTTGCCTTGGTAGGTCCAG
CGGCGGAGGAACTCTTTGATCCGGTTCCTGAACAGGATCTATTTGAGGCGCTAAATGAAACCTTAACGCT
ATGGAACTCGCCGCCCGACTGGGCTGGCGATGAGCGAAATGTAGTGCTTACGTTGTCCCGCATTTGGTAC
AGCGCAGTAACCGGCAAAATCGCGCCGAAGGATGTCGCTGCCGACTGGGCAATGGAGCGCCTGCCGGCCC
AGTATCAGCCCGTCATACTTGAAGCTAGACAGGCTTATCTTGGACAAGAAGAAGATCGCTTGGCCTCGCG
CGCAGATCAGTTGGAAGAATTTGTCCACTACGTGAAAGGCGAGATCACCAAGGTAGTCGGCAAATAACCC
TCGAGCCACCCATGACCAAAATCCCTTAACGTGAGTTACGCGTCGTTCCACTGAGCGTCAGACCCCGTAG
AAAAGATCAAAGGATCTTCTTGAGATCCTTTTTTTCTGCGCGTAATCTGCTGCTTGCAAACAAAAAAACC
ACCGCTACCAGCGGTGGTTTGTTTGCCGGATCAAGAGCTACCAACTCTTTTTCCGAAGGTAACTGGCTTC
AGCAGAGCGCAGATACCAAATACTGTTCTTCTAGTGTAGCCGTAGTTAGGCCACCACTTCAAGAACTCTG
TAGCACCGCCTACATACCTCGCTCTGCTAATCCTGTTACCAGTGGCTGCTGCCAGTGGCGATAAGTCGTG
TCTTACCGGGTTGGACTCAAGACGATAGTTACCGGATAAGGCGCAGCGGTCGGGCTGAACGGGGGGTTCG
TGCACACAGCCCAGCTTGGAGCGAACGACCTACACCGAACTGAGATACCTACAGCGTGAGCTATGAGAAA
GCGCCACGCTTCCCGAAGGGAGAAAGGCGGACAGGTATCCGGTAAGCGGCAGGGTCGGAACAGGAGAGCG
CACGAGGGAGCTTCCAGGGGGAAACGCCTGGTATCTTTATAGTCCTGTCGGGTTTCGCCACCTCTGACTT
GAGCGTCGATTTTTGTGATGCTCGTCAGGGGGGCGGAGCCTATGGAAAAACGCCAGCAACGCGGCCTTTT
TACGGTTCCTGGCCTTTTGCTGGCCTTTTGCTCACATGTTCTTTCCTGCGTTATCCCCTGATTCTGTGGA
TAACCGTATTACCGCCTTTGAGTGAGCTGATACCGCTCGCCGCAGCCGAACGACCGAGCGCAGCGAGTCA
GTGAGCGAGGAAGCGGAAGAGCGCCCAATACGCAAACCGCCTCTCCCCGCGCGTTGGCCGATTCATTAAT
GCAGC
Features (pLannotate 1.2.2; 12 found; start..end, strand, type, name):
     93..120     -  terminator     rrnB T2 terminator: transcription terminator T2 from the E. coli rrnB gene
    252..295     +  terminator     rrnB T1 terminator: Escherichia coli rrnB; transcription terminator T1 from the E. coli rrnB gene
    342..378     -  CDS            lacZα (fragment): LacZα fragment of β-galactosidase; lacZ fragment
    395..490     +  protein_bind   attL3: mutant version of attL; recombination site for the Gateway® LR reaction LR Clonase™
    496..3867    +  CDS            JAK3: JAK3_HUMAN - Experimental evidence at protein level: Swiss-Prot protein existence level 1. Non-receptor tyrosine kinase involved in various processes such as cell growth, development, or differentiation. Mediates essential signaling events in both innate and adaptive immunity and plays a crucial role in hematopoiesis during T-cells development. In the cytoplasm, plays a pivotal role in signal transduction via its association with type I receptors sharing the common subunit gamma such as IL2R, IL4R, IL7R, IL9R, IL15R and IL21R. Following ligand binding to cell surface receptors, phosphorylates
   3872..3967    -  protein_bind   attL3: mutant version of attL; recombination site for the Gateway® LR reaction LR Clonase™
   3986..4004    -  promoter       T7 promoter: promoter for bacteriophage T7 RNA polymerase
   4194..4217    +  promoter       Pc promoter (fragment): intI1 (promoter lies within the coding sequence); class 1 integron promoter
   4393..4449    +  CDS            GmR (fragment): gentamycin acetyltransferase; aacC1; confers resistance to gentamycin
   4456..5247    +  CDS            SmR: aminoglycoside adenylyltransferase (Murphy, 1985); aadA; confers resistance to spectinomycin and streptomycin
   5340..5928    +  rep_origin     ori: high-copy-number ColE1/pMB1/pBR322/pUC origin of replication
   6111..38      +  CDS            lacI (fragment) (across the origin): lac repressor; lacI; The lac repressor binds to the lac operator to inhibit transcription in E. coli. This inhibition can be relieved by adding lactose or isopropyl-β-D-thiogalactopyranoside (IPTG).
