[The description below was written by a language model from this plasmid's Addgene catalogue record and pLannotate feature annotations shown in this document.]
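Description:
pDONR223-JAK3 is a Gateway entry clone built by recombining the human JAK3 open reading frame into the pDONR223 donor backbone. It is a bacterial cloning plasmid with no expression function of its own. It replicates in E. coli from a high-copy ColE1/pUC-type origin and is selected with spectinomycin through the aadA (SmR) aminoglycoside adenylyltransferase gene. That gene sits downstream of a class 1 integron Pc promoter fragment and a short remnant of a gentamicin resistance gene. The sequenced record is 6,165 nt. This is shorter than the sum of the listed empty-backbone and insert sizes, as expected because the donor vector's counter-selection cassette is replaced during the cloning reaction.

The payload is the roughly 3.4 kb JAK3 coding sequence. JAK3 is a non-receptor tyrosine kinase that signals downstream of cytokine receptors sharing the common gamma chain and is important in T-cell development and immunity. The ORF is flanked on both sides by attL recombination sites. The automated annotation labels both as attL3, although the record does not otherwise specify the site variants. rrnB T1 and T2 terminators lie upstream of the cassette to insulate it from read-through transcription. A T7 promoter sits beyond the 3′ att site, pointing back toward the insert. Small lacZα and lacI fragments are backbone remnants.

No promoter drives JAK3 expression in mammalian cells, so the clone is meant as a source for LR Clonase transfer into destination vectors. The depositor notes a compatible set of lentiviral pLX vectors for this purpose. The ORF retains its native stop codon, so C-terminal tags encoded by a destination vector would not be translated. The clone belongs to a kinase ORF collection used in a screen for drivers of resistance to RAF inhibition.
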