Addgene plasmid #23944: pDONR223-JAK3
Depositing lab: William Hahn & David Root. Depositing organization: Dana-Farber Cancer Institute. Publication: COT drives resistance to RAF inhibition through MAP kinase pathway reactivation. Johannessen CM, Boehm JS, Kim SY, Thomas SR, Wardwell L, Johnson LA, Emery CM, Stransky N, Cogdill AP, Barretina J, Caponigro G, Hieronymus H, Murray RR, Salehi-Ashtiani K, Hill DE, Vidal M, Zhao JJ, Yang X, Alkan O, Kim S, Harris JL, Wilson CJ, Myer VE, Finan PM, Root DE, Roberts TM, Golub T, Flaherty KT, Dummer R, Weber BL, Sellers WR, Schlegel R, Wargo JA, Hahn WC, Garraway LA. Nature. 2010 Dec 16;468(7326):968-72. doi: 10.1038/nature09627 PubMed 21107320.
Backbone
  Vector backbone: pDONR223
  Backbone manufacturer: Invitrogen
  Backbone size w/o insert (bp): 5005
  Vector type: Gateway Donor vector
Growth in bacteria
  Bacterial resistance: Spectinomycin, 50 μg/mL
  Growth temperature: 37°C
  Growth strain: DH5alpha
  Copy number: High Copy
Gene/Insert
  Gene/Insert name: JAK3 (alt name: Janus kinase 3 (a protein tyrosine kinase, leukocyte))
  Species: H. sapiens (human)
  Insert size (bp): 3375
  Entrez Gene: JAK3 (a.k.a. JAK-3, JAK3_HUMAN, JAKL, L-JAK, LJAK)
  Cloning method: Gateway Cloning
  Sequencing primers: 5′ M13pUC-fwd; 3′ M13rev
Terms and licenses: Academic/Nonprofit Terms; Industry Terms: Not Available to Industry
Depositor comments: The ORF has a Stop codon. A set of 4 custom lentiviral vectors is available (pLX301 http://www.addgene.org/25895 , pLX302 http://www.addgene.org/25896 , pLX303 http://www.addgene.org/25897 , pLX304 http://www.addgene.org/25890 ) to be used to express these ORFs in mammalian cells. These plasmids are not included in the kit and must be ordered separately.
How to cite: pDONR223-JAK3 was a gift from William Hahn & David Root (Addgene plasmid # 23944 ; http://n2t.net/addgene:23944 ; RRID:Addgene_23944)
