>Addgene plasmid #23944 | pDONR223-JAK3 | depositor partial sequence | sequence record 11258 | Author sequence
ATGGCACCTCCAAGTGAAGAGACGCCCCTGATCCCTCAGCGTTCATGCAGCCTCTTGTCCACGGAGGCTG
GTGCCCTGCATGTGCTGCTGCCCGCTCGGGGCCCCGGGCCCCCCCAGCGCCTATCTTTCTCCTTTGGGGA
CCACTTGGCTGAGGACCTGTGCGTGCAGGCTGCCAAGGCCAGCGGCATCCTGCCTGTGTACCACTCCCTC
TTTGCTCTGGCCACGGAGGACCTGTCCTGCTGGTTCCCCCCGAGCCACATCTTCTCCGTGGAGGATGCCA
GCACCCAAGTCCTGCTGTACAGGATTCGCTTTTACTTCCCCAATTGGTTTGGGCTGGAGAAGTGCCACCG
CTTCGGGCTACGCAAGGATTTGGCCAGTGCTATCCTTGACCTGCCAGTCCTGGAGCACCTCTTTGCCCAG
CACCGCAGTGACCTGGTGAGTGGGCGCCTCCCCGTGGGCCTCAGTCTCAAGGAGCAGGGTGAGTGTCTCA
GCCTGGCCGTGTTGGACCTGGCCCGGATGGCGCGAGAGCAGGCCCAGCGGCCGGGAGAGCTGCTGAAGAC
TGTCAGCTACAAGGCCTGCCTACCCCCAAGCCTGCGCGACCTGATCCAGGGCCTGAGCTTCGTGACGCGG
AGGCGTATTCGGAGGACGGTGCGCAGAGCCCTGCGCCGCGTGGCCGCCTGCCAGGCAGACCGGCACTCGC
TCATGGCCAAGTACATCATGGACCTGGAGCGGCTGGATCCAGCCGGGGCCGCCGAGACCTTCCACGTGGG
CCTCCCTGGGGCCCTTGGTGGCCACGACGGGCTGGGGCTGCTCCGCGTGGCTGGTGACGGCGGCATCGCC
TGGACCCAGGGAGAACAGGAGGTCCTCCAGCCCTTCTGCGACTTTCCAGAAATCGTAGACATTAGCATCA
AGCAGGCCCCGCGCGTTGGCCCGGCCGGAGAGCACCGCCTGGTCACTGTTACCAGGACAGACAACCAGAT
TTTAGAGGCCGAGTTCCCAGGGCTGCCCGAGGCTCTGTCGTTCGTGGCGCTCGTGGACGGCTACTTCCGG
CTGACCACGGACTCCCAGCACTTCTTCTGCAAGGAGGTGGCACCGCCGAGGCTGCTGGAGGAAGTGGCCG
AGCAGTGCCACGGCCCCATCACTCTGGACTTTGCCATCAACAAGCTCAAGACTGGGGGCTCACGTCCTGG
CTCCTATGTTCTCCGCCGCAGCCCCCAGGACTTTGACAGCTTCCTCCTCACTGTCTGTGTCCAGAACCCC
CTTGGTCCTGATTATAAGGGCTGCCTCATCCGGCGCAGCCCCACAGGAACCTTCCTTCTGGTTGGCCTCA
GCCGACCCCACAGCAGTCTTCGAGAGCTCCTGGCAACCTGCTGGGATGGGGGGCTGCACGTAGATGGGGT
GGCAGTGACCCTCACTTCCTGCTGTATCCCCAGACCCAAAGAAAAGTCCAACCTGATCGTGGTCCAGAGA
GGTCACAGCCCACCCACATCATCCTTGGTTCAGCCCCAATCCCAATACCAGCTGAGTCAGATGACATTTC
ACAAGATCCCTGCTGACAGCCTGGAGTGGCATGAGAACCTGGGCCATGGGTCCTTCACCAAGATTTACCG
GGGCTGTCGCCATGAGGTGGTGGATGGGGAGGCCCGAAAGACAGAGGTGCTGCTGAAGGTCATGGATGCC
AAGCACAAGAACTGCATGGAGTCATTCCTGGAAGCAGCGAGCTTGATGAGCCAAGTGTCGTACCGGCATC
TCGTGCTGCTCCACGGCGTGTGCATGGCTGGAGACAGCACCATGGTGCAGGAATTTGTACACCTGGGGGC
CATAGACATGTATCTGCGAAAACGTGGCCACCTGGTGCCAGCCAGCTGGAAGCTGCAGGTGGTCAAACAG
CTGGCCTACGCCCTCAACTATCTGGAGGACAAAGGCCTGCCCCATGGCAATGTCTCTGCCCGGAAGGTGC
TCCTGGCTCGGGAGGGGGCTGATGGGAGCCCGCCCTTCATCAAGCTGAGTGACCCTGGGGTCAGCCCCGC
TGTGTTAAGCCTGGAGATGCTCACCGACAGGATCCCCTGGGTGGCCCCCGAGTGTCTCCGGGAGGCGCAG
ACACTTAGCTTGGAAGCTGACAAGTGGGGCTTCGGCGCCACGGTCTGGGAAGTGTTTAGTGGCGTCACCA
TGCCCATCAGTGCCCTGGATCCTGCTAAGAAACTCCAATTTTATGAGGACCGGCAGCAGCTGCCGGCCCC
CAAGTGGACAGAGCTGGCCCTGCTGATTCAACAGTGCATGGCCTATGAGCCGGTCCAGAGGCCCTCCTTC
CGAGCCGTCATTCGTGACCTCAATAGCCTCATCTCTTCAGACTATGAGCTCCTCTCAGACCCCACACCTG
GTGCCCTGGCACCTCGTGATGGGCTGTGGAATGGTGCCCAGCTCTATGCCTGCCAAGACCCCACGATCTT
CGAGGAGAGACACCTCAAGTACATCTCACAGCTGGGCAAGGGCAACTTTGGCAGCGTGGAGCTGTGCCGC
TATGACCCGCTAGGCGACAATACAGGTGCCCTGGTGGCCGTGAAACAGCTGCAGCACAGCGGGCCAGACC
AGCAGAGGGACTTTCAGCGGGAGATTCAGATCCTCAAAGCACTGCACAGTGATTTCATTGTCAAGTATCG
TGGTGTCAGCTATGGCCCGGGCCGCCAGAGCCTGCGGCTGGTCATGGAGTACCTGCCCAGCGGCTGCTTG
CGCGACTTCCTGCAGCGGCACCGCGCGCGCCTCGATGCCAGCCGCCTCCTTCTCTATTCCTCGCAGATCT
GCAAGGGCATGGAGTACCTGGGCTCCCGCCGCTGCGTGCACCGCGACCTGGCCGCCCGAAACATCCTCGT
GGAGAGCGAGGCACACGTCAAGATCGCTGACTTCGGCCTAGCTAAGCTGCTGCCGCTTGACAAAGACTAC
TACGTGGTCCGCGAGCCAGGCCAGAGCCCCATTTTCTGGTATGCCCCCGAATCCCTCTCGGACAACATCT
TCTCTCGCCAGTCAGACGTCTGGAGCTTCGGGGTCGTCCTGTACGAGCTCTTCACCTACTGCGACAAAAG
CTGCAGCCCCTCGGCCGAGTTCCTGCGGATGATGGGATGTGAGCGGGATGTCCCCGCCCTCTGCCGCCTC
TTGGAACTGCTGGAGGAGGGCCAGAGGCTGCCGGCGCCTCCTGCCTGCCCTGCTGAGGTTCACGAGCTCA
TGAAGCTGTGCTGGGCCCCTAGCCCACAGGACCGGCCATCATTCAGCGCCCTGGGCCCCCAGCTGGACAT
GCTGTGGAGCGGAAGCCGGGGGTGTGAGACTCATGCCTTCACTGCTCACCCAGAGGGCAAACACCACTCC
CTGTCCTTTTCA
