>Addgene plasmid #23944 | pDONR223-JAK3 | addgene partial sequence | sequence record 29783 | 23944 with M13pUC-fwd
CTCGGGCCCAATAATGATTTTATTTTGACTGATAGTGACCTGTTCGTTGCAACAAATTGATGAGCAATGC
TTTTTTATAATGCCAACTTTGTACAAAAAAGTTGGCACCATGGCACCTCCAAGTGAAGAGACGCCCCTGA
TCCCTCAGCGTTCATGCAGCCTCTTGTCCACGGAGGCTGGTGCCCTGCATGTGCTGCTGCCCGCTCGGGG
CCCCGGGCCCCCCCAGCGCCTATCTTTCTCCTTTGGGGACCACTTGGCTGAGGACCTGTGCGTGCAGGCT
GCCAAGGCCAGCGGCATCCTGCCTGTGTACCACTCCCTCTTTGCTCTGGCCACGGAGGACCTGTCCTGCT
GGTTCCCCCCGAGCCACATCTTCTCCGTGGAGGATGCCAGCACCCAAGTCCTGCTGTACAGGATTCGCTT
TTACTTCCCCAATTGGTTTGGGCTGGAGAAGTGCCACCGCTTCGGGCTACGCAAGGATTTGGCCAGTGCT
ATCCTTGACCTGCCAGTCCTGGAGCACCTCTTTGCCCAGCACCGCAGTGACCTGGTGAGTGGGCGCCTCC
CCGTGGGCCTCAGTCTCAAGGAGCA
